Addgene plasmid #19339: pFA6a-his3-P3nmt1-3FLAG
Depositing lab: Eishi Noguchi. Depositing organization: Drexel University. Publication: A vector system for genomic FLAG epitope-tagging in Schizosaccharomyces pombe. Noguchi C, Garabedian MV, Malik M, Noguchi E. Biotechnol J. 2008 Oct;3(9-10):1280-5. doi: 10.1002/biot.200800140. PubMed 18729046.
Backbone
  Vector backbone: pFA6a-kanMX6-P3nmt1-3FLAG
  Backbone size w/o insert (bp): 4000
  Vector type: Yeast Expression
Growth in bacteria
  Bacterial resistance: Ampicillin, 100 μg/mL
  Growth temperature: 37°C
  Growth strain: DH5alpha
  Growth instructions: DH5 alpha
  Copy number: Unknown
Gene/Insert
  Gene/Insert name: his3
  Species: S. pombe (fission yeast)
  Insert size (bp): 2000
  Entrez Gene: his3 (a.k.a. SPBC11B10.02c)
  Cloning method: Restriction Enzyme; 5′ cloning site BglII (unknown if destroyed); 3′ cloning site PmeI (unknown if destroyed)
  Sequencing primers: 5′ n/a
Terms and licenses: Academic/Nonprofit Terms; Industry Terms: Not Available to Industry
How to cite: pFA6a-his3-P3nmt1-3FLAG was a gift from Eishi Noguchi (Addgene plasmid # 19339 ; http://n2t.net/addgene:19339 ; RRID:Addgene_19339)
