[The description below was written by a language model from this plasmid's Addgene catalogue record and pLannotate feature annotations shown in this document.]
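Description:
pFA6a-his3-P3nmt1-3FLAG is a member of the pFA6a family of PCR-template plasmids for genomic modification of the fission yeast Schizosaccharomyces pombe. It was derived from pFA6a-kanMX6-P3nmt1-3FLAG by replacing the kanMX6 marker with an approximately 2 kb S. pombe his3 fragment cloned between BglII and PmeI. The depositor's full sequence is just under 6 kb. In E. coli the plasmid is maintained through a high-copy ColE1/pUC-type origin and selected with ampicillin via the β-lactamase gene and its native promoter. Flanking SP6 and T7 promoters and short bom, rop and lacI fragments are backbone remnants with no evident role in the construct's function. No yeast replication origin is annotated, which fits a cassette meant for chromosomal integration rather than episomal maintenance.

The functional module consists of the his3 gene (imidazole acetol phosphate transaminase), which lies in the reverse orientation and serves as an auxotrophic marker for selection in histidine-requiring his3 mutant strains. It is followed by the wild-type nmt1 promoter, the strongest version of this thiamine-repressible promoter. Immediately downstream are FLAG-coding sequences, annotated as partial FLAG and 3xFLAG matches that together correspond to the triple FLAG epitope, and then the S. cerevisiae ADH1 terminator. According to the associated publication, the vector belongs to a system for genomic FLAG epitope tagging in S. pombe. The marker–promoter–tag arrangement is consistent with amplifying the cassette using primers that carry homology to a target locus. Integration upstream of a gene's coding sequence would then place that gene under regulated nmt1 control with an N-terminal 3xFLAG tag for detection or immunopurification. The record itself does not spell out this workflow.
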