Features (pLannotate 1.2.2; 13 found; start..end, strand, type, name):
      1..19      -  promoter       SP6 promoter: promoter for bacteriophage SP6 RNA polymerase
     82..133     -  misc_feature   bom (fragment): basis of mobility region from pBR322
    235..270     -  CDS            rop (fragment): Rop protein, which maintains plasmids at low copy number; rop
    365..469     +  promoter       AmpR promoter: bla
    470..1330    +  CDS            AmpR: β-lactamase; bla; confers resistance to ampicillin, carbenicillin, and related antibiotics
   1501..2089    +  rep_origin     ori: high-copy-number ColE1/pMB1/pBR322/pUC origin of replication
   2272..2325    +  CDS            lacI (fragment): lac repressor; lacI; The lac repressor binds to the lac operator to inhibit transcription in E. coli. This inhibition can be relieved by adding lactose or isopropyl-β-D-thiogalactopyranoside (IPTG).
   2347..2365    +  promoter       T7 promoter: promoter for bacteriophage T7 RNA polymerase
   2738..4191    -  CDS            S. pombe his3: imidazole acetol phosphate transaminase, required for histidine biosynthesis; Schizosaccharomyces pombe his3
   4456..5621    +  promoter       nmt1 promoter: wild-type nmt1 promoter from Schizosaccharomyces pombe, conferring strong thiamine-repressible expression
   5642..5662    +  CDS            FLAG (fragment): FLAG® epitope tag, followed by an enterokinase cleavage site
   5663..5706    +  CDS            3xFLAG (fragment): three tandem FLAG® epitope tags
   5734..5921    +  terminator     ADH1 terminator: S. cerevisiae ADH1; transcription terminator for the S. cerevisiae alcohol dehydrogenase 1 (ADH1) gene
>Addgene plasmid #19339 | pFA6a-his3-P3nmt1-3FLAG | depositor full sequence | sequence record 8994 | Author sequence
TCTATAGTGTCACCTAAATCGTATGTGTATGATACATAAGGTTATGTATTAATTGTAGCCGCGTTCTAAC
GACAATATGTCCATATGGTGCACTCTCAGTACAATCTGCTCTGATGCCGCATAGTTAAGCCAGCCCCGAC
ACCCGCCAACACCCGCTGACGCGCCCTGACGGGCTTGTCTGCTCCCGGCATCCGCTTACAGACAAGCTGT
GACCGTCTCCGGGAGCTGCATGTGTCAGAGGTTTTCACCGTCATCACCGAAACGCGCGAGACGAAAGGGC
CTCGTGATACGCCTATTTTTATAGGTTAATGTCATGATAATAATGGTTTCTTAGACGTCAGGTGGCACTT
TTCGGGGAAATGTGCGCGGAACCCCTATTTGTTTATTTTTCTAAATACATTCAAATATGTATCCGCTCAT
GAGACAATAACCCTGATAAATGCTTCAATAATATTGAAAAAGGAAGAGTATGAGTATTCAACATTTCCGT
GTCGCCCTTATTCCCTTTTTTGCGGCATTTTGCCTTCCTGTTTTTGCTCACCCAGAAACGCTGGTGAAAG
TAAAAGATGCTGAAGATCAGTTGGGTGCACGAGTGGGTTACATCGAACTGGATCTCAACAGCGGTAAGAT
CCTTGAGAGTTTTCGCCCCGAAGAACGTTTTCCAATGATGAGCACTTTTAAAGTTCTGCTATGTGGCGCG
GTATTATCCCGTATTGACGCCGGGCAAGAGCAACTCGGTCGCCGCATACACTATTCTCAGAATGACTTGG
TTGAGTACTCACCAGTCACAGAAAAGCATCTTACGGATGGCATGACAGTAAGAGAATTATGCAGTGCTGC
CATAACCATGAGTGATAACACTGCGGCCAACTTACTTCTGACAACGATCGGAGGACCGAAGGAGCTAACC
GCTTTTTTGCACAACATGGGGGATCATGTAACTCGCCTTGATCGTTGGGAACCGGAGCTGAATGAAGCCA
TACCAAACGACGAGCGTGACACCACGATGCCTGTAGCAATGGCAACAACGTTGCGCAAACTATTAACTGG
CGAACTACTTACTCTAGCTTCCCGGCAACAATTAATAGACTGGATGGAGGCGGATAAAGTTGCAGGACCA
CTTCTGCGCTCGGCCCTTCCGGCTGGCTGGTTTATTGCTGATAAATCTGGAGCCGGTGAGCGTGGGTCTC
GCGGTATCATTGCAGCACTGGGGCCAGATGGTAAGCCCTCCCGTATCGTAGTTATCTACACGACGGGGAG
TCAGGCAACTATGGATGAACGAAATAGACAGATCGCTGAGATAGGTGCCTCACTGATTAAGCATTGGTAA
CTGTCAGACCAAGTTTACTCATATATACTTTAGATTGATTTAAAACTTCATTTTTAATTTAAAAGGATCT
AGGTGAAGATCCTTTTTGATAATCTCATGACCAAAATCCCTTAACGTGAGTTTTCGTTCCACTGAGCGTC
AGACCCCGTAGAAAAGATCAAAGGATCTTCTTGAGATCCTTTTTTTCTGCGCGTAATCTGCTGCTTGCAA
ACAAAAAAACCACCGCTACCAGCGGTGGTTTGTTTGCCGGATCAAGAGCTACCAACTCTTTTTCCGAAGG
TAACTGGCTTCAGCAGAGCGCAGATACCAAATACTGTCCTTCTAGTGTAGCCGTAGTTAGGCCACCACTT
CAAGAACTCTGTAGCACCGCCTACATACCTCGCTCTGCTAATCCTGTTACCAGTGGCTGCTGCCAGTGGC
GATAAGTCGTGTCTTACCGGGTTGGACTCAAGACGATAGTTACCGGATAAGGCGCAGCGGTCGGGCTGAA
CGGGGGGTTCGTGCACACAGCCCAGCTTGGAGCGAACGACCTACACCGAACTGAGATACCTACAGCGTGA
GCATTGAGAAAGCGCCACGCTTCCCGAAGGGAGAAAGGCGGACAGGTATCCGGTAAGCGGCAGGGTCGGA
ACAGGAGAGCGCACGAGGGAGCTTCCAGGGGGAAACGCCTGGTATCTTTATAGTCCTGTCGGGTTTCGCC
ACCTCTGACTTGAGCGTCGATTTTTGTGATGCTCGTCAGGGGGGCGGAGCCTATGGAAAAACGCCAGCAA
CGCGGCCTTTTTACGGTTCCTGGCCTTTTGCTGGCCTTTTGCTCACATGTTCTTTCCTGCGTTATCCCCT
GATTCTGTGGATAACCGTATTACCGCCTTTGAGTGAGCTGATACCGCTCGCCGCAGCCGAACGACCGAGC
GCAGCGAGTCAGTGAGCGAGGAAGCGGAAGAGCGCCCAATACGCAAACCGCCTCTCCCCGCGCGTTGGCC
GATTCATTAATGCAGGTTAACCTGGCTTATCGAAATTAATACGACTCACTATAGGGAGACCGGCAGATCC
GCGGCCGCATAGGCCACTAGTGGATCTGATATCATCGATGAATTCGAGCTCGTTTAAACTCTATGCAAAG
CTAACGAATCTTTAATTCTTTTATTACACGGGTTATAATCCTTTAAATTAGCGTAACTCCTTTACAAAAT
TAAAAATAACATCTTTTCATTGCTTATCGAACTATACGGAAACACACCAAAAAGGAAGAAAACGTATTTT
AATAAAGAAAGAAGGAATGCAAGCGCAATTAGCGAACACAAAATATATTGGGTACATCAGAAAAGAAATG
TGACGAGTCCGGAAGGGGAAAGGAAAGAGTTATAATTTGTCTAATTGAAACGTTCTAATAGGCCAGAAAA
GGAAACCTCATTTTTTTGTATAGTATTCCTGCAATACAAGTTTAATAGTTTTTAGTAATATCGTATTCTC
TTCTTCTGTGCCAACAGTGATACGCAATGCTCCTTCGCAAAGAGGCTCTGTACCTCTAAATCTAACAACG
ACTTTGTGCATCGTGGCCATTTGTAAATAAAGATATTTTGCGGCATCGTTACTAGGCTTACCTCCTTCTG
GTCTATCTAAAACCTGAATGAGGATAAAATTTGCATCATAACCACCTATAATCTTGCCCATTCCTTTAAT
GGTAGTAAGCTCTTTGCAAAGACGAACTCTTTGCTGTATAATAGCATCTCTATATGTATGCATTTTATCA
ATCGACTGAGGGGATAAAGCATCCAAAGCTAAACGAGAGGTGGGTTCGCTAATGTTATAAGGAGCCTTTA
ATGAGTTCATAATGGTAGCAATAGGTTTACTTGTCAAACAAAATCCGATACTAAACATCATAGTTAGTAA
AGAAATAATATTAATGCTTAAAAGCTTAGATTAACTTACCGAATTCCTGCTAGACCGAAAGATTTCGAAA
GGGTTTGGCAAACAGCAAGGTTTGGATATTCATTGACAAGAGTTAAGGCAGACATATCGGGAGCAGAGAA
ATCAATATAGGCCTCATCGACGACAACGATTCCATTCCATGTAGGGTGCTCCAAAATCTTCTTAATATCC
TCGAGTTTAAGAGCCTTAGCTGTTGGATTACCAGGGGAACAAGCAAAAAAGACTTTGATGGCACTATCTT
TAGAAAGTGTTTCGCAAATAGCATCGACGTTCAAATTGAAATCTGGTTCAAGGAGAACCTTAACAACCTC
AACATCGTTGATTTTTGCAGAGACCGTATACATTCCGTACGAAGGTGGACACATCAAAATCTTATCTTTT
CCAGGAATACAAGAAATGCGAATTAAGGAGTCAATAATTTCATCGCTGCCAACACCCATGCAAATGTTAT
CTGGTGTTAGTGGCTTGGTAATGGAAAGCTCTTTGTTTCTCAAATCACATAATCTTTGCTTTACTTCGAT
CTGTCTAGGATCCGGATAACGATTGAATTCCACACCGTCCACGGAAATAACCGAACCATAAGCACATTCA
TTGGCATCAAGAAGGACACCTCTATTAAGATTAGCAAAAAATATATAGGCGAGAAAAGGGTAAAAAACAA
CAAAGGCCTGAAATCGCCAGCTCCAACAACAACAGTAAACAGGGAGTACTTCATTGCTTTCCAAGCAGCT
AATAAAATATCTTTCTAGAAGTAGCCCTCATATCAATTATTACCCAAATATAAAGATAAAACATACTCAG
AGAAGTCACTATATTCTATGTTAATATATATCACGCTTTCTAGTTTATCAAGTTATTACATACTCTCTCG
CACAGCGATAAGGCTGAAGTTCTAAGATATTTTTACGAAGACAAGTATTCAAATCAAACATCGTATCTCT
TTCGATGTGTTTTTGTTAAAGTAAGAAGAAAGCGATCGATGAGATTAATTAATAATTAACCTAAGATGCA
GGTGATATCTATAAATATATAGTGTGTAGCAATGTGAGTCTTTAATTCATTACAACGTGTATCACCGTGT
CATTATATCCAATAAATTCAGAAACCTGAAGAGGAAAGAGAAATAAAGCTCCATATGTCTTTCATTTCCA
AATACAATTATAAGTGCAATAGTAAAGAAAACGTTGAAAGAGATCTCGCCATAAAAGACAGAATAAGTCA
TCAGCGGTTGTTTCATTTCCTATATTTTTTTTTTATTTTTTTATTTTTTAATAAGGGAAAATTTAACGTC
TAAGGATACAGAAGATTGTTAGCACATTAAAGTAATAAAGGCTTAAGTAGTAAGTGCCTTAGCATGTTAT
TGTATTTCAAAGGACATAATCTAAAATAATAACAATATCATTTCTCACAAGTTATTCAATTTTCTTTTTT
TTTTCTAATAATATCAAGAATGTATTATTTGTTTGACATAAGTCAACTAATTTATTTAATATGCTGGATT
AATCTTGCAGACATGTAAATTAACAAGTTTTAGTCAAATAACGTTGAAGTTTCAATGAACTCAAATAATT
TCTCTTTTTTTTTATATAACCATATATGTCTAATCTGATTTATATTTTCCGCAGGATCAACTGAAGTTAT
GACATTTGGATTGGATCACTTATAACCTTGGTCGCCAAATAATACAAAAATCAGCGTTATAAAACAAAGA
AGGTTTTTGTTAAGAAATTAATCCTCTTTCTTGATAAGAAAGTTGAACCGAAATTGCAGATACTGATATA
TGAAAATAATACCCACAATTTTGGGAATAGCGCAAGCCTCAATTTAAACAATAGGTGAGGACACATGATA
ATGACCTCAATGATTGTTAGAAGAAAAGAGCCTCATTACAAAATCGAAAAATGAATGGTTGGGTACAAGT
TTCCAAAACATGGTAAAGTGGACTTTGCGTATGAGACGTAAATAGAAAAAAACACTTGTTATATGTTTTC
TAGAATTATTGTTGTCTCTTTATGGTTGGATGATGCAAAATAGTAATTTCGGTTAGTTGCTGTAAAACAC
CACGAGACAAATAGATATGGATATTTATTAAATCAGGAAAAACGTAACTCTCGGCTACTGGATGGTTCAG
TCACCCAACGATTACTGGGGAGAGAAAACAGGGCAAAAGCAAAGCTTAAAGGAATCCGATTGTCATTCGG
CAATGTGCAGCGAAACTAAAAACCGGATAATGGACCTGTTAATCGAAACATTGAAGATATATAAAGGAAG
AGGAATCCTGGCATATCATCAATTGAATAAGTTGAATTAATTATTTCAATCTCATTCTCACTTTCTGACT
TATAGTCGCTTTGTTAAATCATGTCTTTAATTAATATGGACTACAAGGACGACGATGACAAGGATTACAA
AGATGACGACGATAAGGACTATAAGGACGATGATGATAAATAGGGCGCGCCACTTCTAAATAAGCGAATT
TCTTATGATTTATGATTTTTATTATTAAATAAGTTATAAAAAAAATAAGTGTATACAAATTTTAAAGTGA
CTCTTAGGTTTTAAAACGAAAATTCTTATTCTTGAGTAACTCTTTCCTGTAGGTCAGGTTGCTTTCTCAG
GTATAGTATGAGGTCGCTCTTATTGACCACACCTCTACCGGCAGATCCGCTAGGGATAACAGGGTAATAT
AGATCCGTCGACCTGCAGCGTACGAAGCTTCAGCTGGCGGCCGCGT
