>Addgene plasmid #19339 | pFA6a-his3-P3nmt1-3FLAG | addgene partial sequence | sequence record 25100 | SP6 5'-ATTTAGGTGACACTATAG-3'
GCGAGCTCGTCGCTGCGGTCGACGGATCTATATTACCCTGTTATCCCTAGCGGATCTGCCGGTAGAGGTG
TGGTCAATAAGAGCGACCTCATACTATACCTGAGAAAGCAACCTGACCTACAGGAAAGAGTTACTCAAGA
ATAAGAATTTTCGTTTTAAAACCTAAGAGTCACTTTAAAATTTGTATACACTTATTTTTTTTATAACTTA
TTTAATAATAAAAATCATAAATCATAAGAAATTCGCTTATTTAGAAGTGGCGCGCCCTATTTATCATCAT
CGTCCTTATAGTCCTTATCGTCGTCATCTTTGTAATCCTTGTCATCGTCGTCCTTGTAGTCCATATTAAT
TAAAGACATGATTTAACAAAGCGACTATAAGTCAGAAAGTGAGAATGAGATTGAAATAATTAATTCAACT
TATTCAATTGATGATATGCCAGGATTCCTCTTCCTTTATATATCTTCAATGTTTCGATTAACAGGTCCAT
TATCCGGTTTTTAGTTTCGCTGCACATTGCCGAATGACAATCGGATTCCTTTAAGCTTTGCTTTTGCCCT
GTTTTCTCTCCCCAGTAATCGTTGGGTGACTGAACCATCCAGTAGCCGAGAGTTACGTTTTTCCTGATTT
AATAAATATCCATATCTATTTGTCTCGTGGTGTTTTACAGCAACTAACCGAAATTACTATTTTGCATCTC
NCCCCCTTNGAAGNCCNCCATAATTCTGGAAACATATNACAGGTGTTTTTTCTATTACGTCTCATACGCA
AGGTCCCNTTACCAGNTTTGGAACTTGTACCCACCATCCATTTTCGATTTGTATGAGGNCNN
